>Addgene plasmid #216139 | pBi2FC-N-MPK12-P2A:mCherry | addgene full sequence | sequence record 427363 | Addgene NGS Result
TTTCACGCCCTTTTAAATATCCGATTATTCTAATAAACGCTCTTTTCTCTTAGGTTTACCCGCCAATATA
TCCTGTCAAACACTGATAGTTTAAACTGAAGGCGGGAAACGACAATCTGATCCAAGCTCAAGCTGCTCTA
GCATTCGCCATTCAGGCTGCGCAACTGTTGGGAAGGGCGATCGGTGCGGGCCTCTTCGCTATTACGCCAG
CTGGCGAAAGGGGGATGTGCTGCAAGGCGATTAAGTTGGGTAACGCCAGGGTTTTCCCAGTCACGACGTT
GTAAAACGACGGCCAGTGCCAAGCTTGCGTATTGGCTAGAGCAGCTTGCCAACATGGTGGAGCACGACAC
TCTCGTCTACTCCAAGAATATCAAAGATACAGTCTCAGAAGACCAAAGGGCTATTGAGACTTTTCAACAA
AGGGTAATATCGGGAAACCTCCTCGGATTCCATTGCCCAGCTATCTGTCACTTCATCAAAAGGACAGTAG
AAAAGGAAGGTGGCACCTACAAATGCCATCATTGCGATAAAGGAAAGGCTATCGTTCAAGATGCCTCTGC
CGACAGTGGTCCCAAAGATGGACCCCCACCCACGAGGAGCATCGTGGAAAAAGAAGACGTTCCAACCACG
TCTTCAAAGCAAGTGGATTGATGTGAACATGGTGGAGCACGACACTCTCGTCTACTCCAAGAATATCAAA
GATACAGTCTCAGAAGACCAAAGGGCTATTGAGACTTTTCAACAAAGGGTAATATCGGGAAACCTCCTCG
GATTCCATTGCCCAGCTATCTGTCACTTCATCAAAAGGACAGTAGAAAAGGAAGGTGGCACCTACAAATG
CCATCATTGCGATAAAGGAAAGGCTATCGTTCAAGATGCCTCTGCCGACAGTGGTCCCAAAGATGGACCC
CCACCCACGAGGAGCATCGTGGAAAAAGAAGACGTTCCAACCACGTCTTCAAAGCAAGTGGATTGATGTG
ATATCTCCACTGACGTAAGGGATGACGCACAATCCCACTATCCTTCGCAAGACCCTTCCTCTATATAAGG
AAGTTCATTTCATTTGGAGAGGACACGCTGAAATCACCAGTGTATTTTTACAACAATTACCAACAACAAC
AAACAACAAACAACATTACAATTACTATTTACAATTTCTAGAATGGTGAGCAAGGGCGAGGAGCTGTTCA
CCGGGGTGGTGCCCATCCTGGTCGAGCTGGACGGCGACGTAAACGGCCACAAGTTCAGCGTGTCCGGCGA
GGGCGAGGGCGATGCCACCTACGGCAAGCTGACCCTGAAGCTGATCTGCACCACCGGCAAGCTGCCCGTG
CCCTGGCCCACCCTCGTGACCACCCTGGGCTACGGCCTGCAGTGCTTCGCCCGCTACCCCGACCACATGA
AGCAGCACGACTTCTTCAAGTCCGCCATGCCCGAAGGCTACGTCCAGGAGCGCACCATCTTCTTCAAGGA
CGACGGCAACTACAAGACCCGCGCCGAGGTGAAGTTCGAGGGCGACACCCTGGTGAACCGCATCGAGCTG
AAGGGCATCGACTTCAAGGAGGACGGCAACATCCTGGGGCACAAGCTGGAGTACAACTACAACAGCCACA
ACGTCTATATCACCGCCGACAAGCAGAAGAACGGCATCAAGGCCAACTTCAAGATCCGCCACAACATCGA
GGAGCAAAAGTTGATTTCTGAGGAGGATCTTGGGCCCAGGCCTACTAGTACAAGTTTGTACAAAAAAGCA
GGCTCCGCGGCCGCAATGGATTTAGTGTCTTCAAGAGATACTTTAGGAGATCCTTCAACTTCAACAAAAG
CCCTTCTTCTTGGTTTCTCTCGTTCTCGGTCTGATCATTGCATCATCATGTCTGGAGAATCAAGCTCTGG
TTCTACCGAACATTGCATCAAAGTTGTACCGACACACGGTGGCCGCTATGTTCAGTACAACGTTTATGGA
CAACTCTTTGAAGTTTCCAGAAAGTATGTCCCTCCTATTCGTCCCATTGGTAGAGGCGCTTGCGGTATTG
TCTGTGCTGCGGTGAACTCAGTGACTGGAGAGAAAGTGGCTATTAAGAAGATCGGTAATGCTTTTGATAA
CATCATCGATGCTAAGAGAACGCTACGTGAAATTAAACTTCTCAGGCATATGGATCATGAGAACGTTATA
ACCATCAAAGATATTGTAAGACCTCCGCAACGAGATATCTTCAATGATGTCTACATTGTCTATGAGTTAA
TGGACACTGATCTTCAGCGAATCCTCCGTTCTAACCAAACACTGACCAGTGATCAATGCCGTTTCCTAGT
ATACCAGCTCTTAAGAGGGCTCAAATACGTGCACTCGGCCAACATATTACATCGTGATCTAAGGCCAAGC
AACGTGCTACTTAACTCGAAAAACGAGCTAAAGATTGGTGATTTTGGGCTTGCAAGAACAACTTCCGACA
CAGACTTCATGACTGAATATGTCGTTACCCGTTGGTACAGGGCTCCTGAGTTGCTTCTTAACTGCTCAGA
GTACACCGCAGCTATTGATATTTGGTCTGTTGGCTGCATACTCGGCGAAATCATGACGGGACAACCGTTG
TTTCCAGGCAAAGATTATGTTCATCAGCTTAGGCTTATAACAGAGCTTGTAGGCTCTCCAGACAATTCCA
GCCTCGGCTTCCTTCGCAGTGACAACGCAAGAAGATACGTCAGGCAACTTCCGCGATACCCGAAACAACA
GTTTGCTGCTAGATTCCCGAAAATGCCCACTACGGCTATCGATTTGCTTGAGAGAATGCTCGTCTTTGAT
CCTAACCGGCGCATCTCAGTCGATGAAGCCCTTGGTCATGCTTACCTATCACCGCACCATGATGTGGCCA
AAGAACCGGTCTGTTCGACTCCTTTCAGCTTTGATTTCGAACATCCTTCTTGCACAGAAGAACACATAAA
GGAGCTTATCTACAAGGAGTCTGTCAAATTCAATCCTGACCACAGGCGCGCCGACCCAGCTTTCTTGTAC
AAAGTGGTTCTCGAGGCAACCAACTTTAGCCTGCTCAAGCAAGCAGGAGATGTTGAGGAAAATCCTGGCC
CCCCTAAGAAAAAGAGAAAGGTTCCGAAAAAGAAAAGAAAGGTGCCAAAAAAAAAGAGAAAGGTAATGGT
GAGCAAGGGCGAGGAGGATAACATGGCCATCATCAAGGAGTTCATGCGCTTCAAGGTGCACATGGAGGGC
TCCGTGAACGGCCACGAGTTCGAGATCGAGGGCGAGGGCGAGGGCCGCCCCTACGAGGGCACCCAGACCG
CCAAGCTGAAGGTGACCAAGGGTGGCCCCCTGCCCTTCGCCTGGGACATCCTGTCCCCTCAGTTCATGTA
CGGCTCCAAGGCCTACGTGAAGCACCCCGCCGACATCCCCGACTACTTGAAGCTGTCCTTCCCCGAGGGC
TTCAAGTGGGAGCGCGTGATGAACTTCGAGGACGGCGGCGTGGTGACCGTGACCCAGGACTCCTCCCTGC
AGGACGGCGAGTTCATCTACAAGGTGAAGCTGCGCGGCACCAACTTCCCCTCCGACGGCCCCGTAATGCA
GAAGAAGACCATGGGCTGGGAGGCCTCCTCCGAGCGGATGTACCCCGAGGACGGCGCCCTGAAGGGCGAG
ATCAAGCAGAGGCTGAAGCTGAAGGACGGCGGCCACTACGACGCTGAGGTCAAGACCACCTACAAGGCCA
AGAAGCCCGTGCAGCTGCCCGGCGCCTACAACGTCAACATCAAGTTGGACATCACCTCCCACAACGAGGA
CTACACCATCGTGGAACAGTACGAACGCGCCGAGGGCCGCCACTCCACCGGCGGCATGGACGAGCTGTAC
AAGTAAGAGCTCGAATTTCCCCGATCGTTCAAACATTTGGCAATAAAGTTTCTTAAGATTGAATCCTGTT
GCCGGTCTTGCGATGATTATCATATAATTTCTGTTGAATTACGTTAAGCATGTAATAATTAACATGTAAT
GCATGACGTTATTTATGAGATGGGTTTTTATGATTAGAGTCCCGCAATTATACATTTAATACGCGATAGA
AAACAAAATATAGCGCGCAAACTAGGATAAATTATCGCGCGCGGTGTCATCTATGTTACTAGATCGGGAA
TTGGTTCCGGAACCAATTCGTAATCATGTCATAGCTGTTTCCTGTGTGAAATTGTTATCCGCTCACAATT
CCACACAACATACGAGCCGGAAGCATAAAGTGTAAAGCCTGGGGTGCCTAATGAGTGAGCTAACTCACAT
TAGGCTGAATTAGGCGCGCCTATTTCTATTAATTCCCGATCTAGTAACATAGATGACACCGCGCGCGATA
ATTTATCCTAGTTTGCGCGCTATATTTTGTTTTCTATCGCGTATTAAATGTATAATTGCGGGACTCTAAT
CATAAAAACCCATCTCATAAATAACGTCATGCATTACATGTTAATTATTACATGCTTAACGTAATTCAAC
AGAAATTATATGATAATCATCGCAAGACCGGCAACAGGATTCAATCTTAAGAAACTTTATTGCCAAATGT
TTGAACGATCGGGGAAATTCGGGGGATCGATCCCGCGAACTGTGGACGAGAACTGTGCCACCAAGCGTAA
GGCCGTTCTCTCGCATTTGCCTTGCTAGGCTCGCGCGAGTTGCTGGCTGAGGCGTTCTCGAAATCAGCTC
TTGTTCGGTCGGCATCTACTCTATTCCTTTGCCCTCGGACGAGTGCTGGGGCGTCGGTTTCCACTATCGG
CGAGTACTTCTACACAGCCATCGGTCCAGACGGCCGCGCTTCTGCGGGCGATTTGTGTACGCCCGACAGT
CCCGGCTCCGGATCGGACGATTGCGTCGCATCGACCCTGCGCCCAAGCTGCATCATCGAAATTGCCGTCA
ACCAAGCTCTGATAGAGTTGGTCAAGACCAATGCGGAGCATATACGCCCGGAGCCGCGGCGATCCTGCAA
GCTCCGGATGCCTCCGCTCGAAGTAGCGCGTCTGCTGCTCCATACAAGCCAACCACGGCCTCCAGAAGAA
GATGTTGGCGACCTCGTATTGGGAATCCCCGAACATCGCCTCGCTCCAGTCAATGACCGCTGTTATGCGG
CCATTGTCCGTCAGGACATTGTTGGAGCCGAAATCCGCGTGCACGAGGTGCCGGACTTCGGGGCAGTCCT
CGGCCCAAAGCATCAGCTCATCGAGAGCCTGCGCGACGGACGCACTGACGGTGTCGTCCATCACAGTTTG
CCAGTGATACACATGGGGATCAGCAATCGCGCATATGAAATCACGCCATGTAGTGTATTGACCGATTCCT
TGCGGTCCGAATGGGCCGAACCCGCTCGTCTGGCTAAGATCGGCCGCAGCGATCGCATCCATGGCCTCCG
CGACCGGCTGCAGAACAGCGGGCAGTTCGGTTTCAGGCAGGTCTTGCAACGTGACACCCTGTGCACGGCG
GGAGATGCAATAGGTCAGGCTCTCGCTGAATGCCCCAATGTCAAGCACTTCCGGAATCGGGAGCGCGGCC
GATGCAAAGTGCCGATAAACATAACGATCTTTGTAGAAACCATCGGCGCAGCTATTTACCCGCAGGACAT
ATCCACGCCCTCCTACATCGAAGCTGAAAGCACGAGATTCTTCGCCCTCCGAGAGCTGCATCAGGTCGGA
GACGCTGTCGAACTTTTCGATCAGAAACTTCTCGACAGACGTCGCGGTGAGTTCAGGCTTTTTCATATCT
TATTGCCCCCCGGGATCAGATCTGGATTGAGAGTGAATATGAGACTCTAATTGGATACCGAGGGGAATTT
ATGGAACGTCAGTGGAGCATTTTTGACAAGAAATATTTGCTAGCTGATAGTGACCTTAGGCGACTTTTGA
ACGCGCAATAATGGTTTCTGACGTATGTGCTTAGCTCATTAAACTCCAGAAACCCGCGGCTGAGTGGCTC
CTTCAACGTTGCGGTTCTGTCAGTTCCAAACGTAAAACGGCTTGTCCCGCGTCATCGGCGGGGGTCATAA
CGTGACTCCCTTAATTCTCCGCTCATGATCTTGATCCCCTGCGCCATCAGATCCTTGGCGGCAAGAAAGC
CATCCAGTTTACTTTGCAGGGCTTCCCAACCTTACCAGAGGGCGCCCCAGCTGGCAATTCCGGTTCGCTT
GCTGTCCATAAAACCGCCCAGTCTAGCTATCGCCATGTAAGCCCACTGCAAGCTACCTGCTTTCTCTTTG
CGCTTGCGTTTTCCCTTGTCCAGATAGCCCAGTAGCTGACATTCATCCGGGGTCAGCACCGTTTCTGCGG
ACTGGCTTTCTACGTGTTCCGCTTCCTTTAGCAGCCCTTGCGCCCTGAGTGCTTGCGGCAGCGTGAAGCT
GATCCGTCGAGATTAATAGAAATAAATTCAGCCTAATTCGGCGTTAATTCAGTACATTAAAAACGTCCGC
AATGTGTTATTAAGTTGTCTAAGCGTCAATTTGTTTACACCACAATATATCCTGCCACCAGCCAGCCAAC
AGCTCCCCGACCGGCAGCTCGGCACAAAATCACCACTCGATACAGGCAGCCCATCAGTCCGGGACGGCGT
CAGCGGGAGAGCCGTTGTAAGGCGGCAGACTTTGCTCATGTTACCGATGCTATTCGGAAGAACGGCAACT
AAGCTGCCGGGTTTGAAACACGGATGATCTCGCGGAGGGTAGCATGTTGATTGTAACGATGACAGAGCGT
TGCTGCCTGTGATCAATTCGGGCACGAACCCAGTGGACATAAGCCTGTTCGGTTCGTAAGCTGTAATGCA
AGTAGCGTATGCGCTCACGCAACTGGTCCAGAACCTTGACCGAACGCAGCGGTGGTAACGGCGCAGTGGC
GGTTTTCATGGCTTGTTATGACTGTTTTTTTGGGGTACAGTCTATGCCTCGGGCATCCAAGCAGCAAGCG
CGTTACGCCGTGGGTCGATGTTTGATGTTATGGAGCAGCAACGATGTTACGCAGCAGGGCAGTCGCCCTA
AAACAAAGTTAAACATCATGGGGGAAGCGGTGATCGCCGAAGTATCGACTCAACTATCAGAGGTAGTTGG
CGTCATCGAGCGCCATCTCGAACCGACGTTGCTGGCCGTACATTTGTACGGCTCCGCAGTGGATGGCGGC
CTGAAGCCACACAGTGATATTGATTTGCTGGTTACGGTGACCGTAAGGCTTGATGAAACAACGCGGCGAG
CTTTGATCAACGACCTTTTGGAAACTTCGGCTTCCCCTGGAGAGAGCGAGATTCTCCGCGCTGTAGAAGT
CACCATTGTTGTGCACGACGACATCATTCCGTGGCGTTATCCAGCTAAGCGCGAACTGCAATTTGGAGAA
TGGCAGCGCAATGACATTCTTGCAGGTATCTTCGAGCCAGCCACGATCGACATTGATCTGGCTATCTTGC
TGACAAAAGCAAGAGAACATAGCGTTGCCTTGGTAGGTCCAGCGGCGGAGGAACTCTTTGATCCGGTTCC
TGAACAGGATCTATTTGAGGCGCTAAATGAAACCTTAACGCTATGGAACTCGCCGCCCGACTGGGCTGGC
GATGAGCGAAATGTAGTGCTTACGTTGTCCCGCATTTGGTACAGCGCAGTAACCGGCAAAATCGCGCCGA
AGGATGTCGCTGCCGACTGGGCAATGGAGCGCCTGCCGGCCCAGTATCAGCCCGTCATACTTGAAGCTAG
ACAGGCTTATCTTGGACAAGAAGAAGATCGCTTGGCCTCGCGCGCAGATCAGTTGGAAGAATTTGTCCAC
TACGTGAAAGGCGAGATCACCAAGGTAGTCGGCAAATAATGTCTAGCTAGAAATTCGTTCAAGCCGACGC
CGCTTCGCGGCGCGGCTTAACTCAAGCGTTAGATGCACTAAGCACATAATTGCTCACAGCCAAACTATCA
GGTCAAGTCTGCTTTTATTATTTTTAAGCGTGCATAATAAGCCCTACACAAATTGGGAGATATATCATGC
ATGACCAAAATCCCTTAACGTGAGTTTTCGTTCCACTGAGCGTCAGACCCCGTAGAAAAGATCAAAGGAT
CTTCTTGAGATCCTTTTTTTCTGCGCGTAATCTGCTGCTTGCAAACAAAAAAACCACCGCTACCAGCGGT
GGTTTGTTTGCCGGATCAAGAGCTACCAACTCTTTTTCCGAAGGTAACTGGCTTCAGCAGAGCGCAGATA
CCAAATACTGTCCTTCTAGTGTAGCCGTAGTTAGGCCACCACTTCAAGAACTCTGTAGCACCGCCTACAT
ACCTCGCTCTGCTAATCCTGTTACCAGTGGCTGCTGCCAGTGGCGATAAGTCGTGTCTTACCGGGTTGGA
CTCAAGACGATAGTTACCGGATAAGGCGCAGCGGTCGGGCTGAACGGGGGGTTCGTGCACACAGCCCAGC
TTGGAGCGAACGACCTACACCGAACTGAGATACCTACAGCGTGAGCTATGAGAAAGCGCCACGCTTCCCG
AAGGGAGAAAGGCGGACAGGTATCCGGTAAGCGGCAGGGTCGGAACAGGAGAGCGCACGAGGGAGCTTCC
AGGGGGAAACGCCTGGTATCTTTATAGTCCTGTCGGGTTTCGCCACCTCTGACTTGAGCGTCGATTTTTG
TGATGCTCGTCAGGGGGGCGGAGCCTATGGAAAAACGCCAGCAACGCGGCCTTTTTACGGTTCCTGGCCT
TTTGCTGGCCTTTTGCTCACATGTTCTTTCCTGCGTTATCCCCTGATTCTGTGGATAACCGTATTACCGC
CTTTGAGTGAGCTGATACCGCTCGCCGCAGCCGAACGACCGAGCGCAGCGAGTCAGTGAGCGAGGAAGCG
GAAGAGCGCCTGATGCGGTATTTTCTCCTTACGCATCTGTGCGGTATTTCACACCGCATATGGTGCACTC
TCAGTACAATCTGCTCTGATGCCGCATAGTTAAGCCAGTATACACTCCGCTATCGCTACGTGACTGGGTC
ATGGCTGCGCCCCGACACCCGCCAACACCCGCTGACGCGCCCTGACGGGCTTGTCTGCTCCCGGCATCCG
CTTACAGACAAGCTGTGACCGTCTCCGGGAGCTGCATGTGTCAGAGGTTTTCACCGTCATCACCGAAACG
CGCGAGGCAGGGTGCCTTGATGTGGGCGCCGGCGGTCGAGTGGCGACGGCGCGGCTTGTCCGCGCCCTGG
TAGATTGCCTGGCCGTAGGCCAGCCATTTTTGAGCGGCCAGCGGCCGCGATAGGCCGACGCGAAGCGGCG
GGGCGTAGGGAGCGCAGCGACCGAAGGGTAGGCGCTTTTTGCAGCTCTTCGGCTGTGCGCTGGCCAGACA
GTTATGCACAGGCCAGGCGGGTTTTAAGAGTTTTAATAAGTTTTAAAGAGTTTTAGGCGGAAAAATCGCC
TTTTTTCTCTTTTATATCAGTCACTTACATGTGTGACCGGTTCCCAATGTACGGCTTTGGGTTCCCAATG
TACGGGTTCCGGTTCCCAATGTACGGCTTTGGGTTCCCAATGTACGTGCTATCCACAGGAAAGAGACCTT
TTCGACCTTTTTCCCCTGCTAGGGCAATTTGCCCTAGCATCTGCTCCGTACATTAGGAACCGGCGGATGC
TTCGCCCTCGATCAGGTTGCGGTAGCGCATGACTAGGATCGGGCCAGCCTGCCCCGCCTCCTCCTTCAAA
TCGTACTCCGGCAGGTCATTTGACCCGATCAGCTTGCGCACGGTGAAACAGAACTTCTTGAACTCTCCGG
CGCTGCCACTGCGTTCGTAGATCGTCTTGAACAACCATCTGGCTTCTGCCTTGCCTGCGGCGCGGCGTGC
CAGGCGGTAGAGAAAACGGCCGATGCCGGGATCGATCAAAAAGTAATCGGGGTGAACCGTCAGCACGTCC
GGGTTCTTGCCTTCTGTGATCTCGCGGTACATCCAATCAGCTAGCTCGATCTCGATGTACTCCGGCCGCC
CGGTTTCGCTCTTTACGATCTTGTAGCGGCTAATCAAGGCTTCACCCTCGGATACCGTCACCAGGCGGCC
GTTCTTGGCCTTCTTCGTACGCTGCATGGCAACGTGCGTGGTGTTTAACCGAATGCAGGTTTCTACCAGG
TCGTCTTTCTGCTTTCCGCCATCGGCTCGCCGGCAGAACTTGAGTACGTCCGCAACGTGTGGACGGAACA
CGCGGCCGGGCTTGTCTCCCTTCCCTTCCCGGTATCGGTTCATGGATTCGGTTAGATGGGAAACCGCCAT
CAGTACCAGGTCGTAATCCCACACACTGGCCATGCCGGCCGGCCCTGCGGAAACCTCTACGTGCCCGTCT
GGAAGCTCGTAGCGGATCACCTCGCCAGCTCGTCGGTCACGCTTCGACAGACGGAAAACGGCCACGTCCA
TGATGCTGCGACTATCGCGGGTGCCCACGTCATAGAGCATCGGAACGAAAAAATCTGGTTGCTCGTCGCC
CTTGGGCGGCTTCCTAATCGACGGCGCACCGGCTGCCGGCGGTTGCCGGGATTCTTTGCGGATTCGATCA
GCGGCCGCTTGCCACGATTCACCGGGGCGTGCTTCTGCCTCGATGCGTTGCCGCTGGGCGGCCTGCGCGG
CCTTCAACTTCTCCACCAGGTCATCACCCAGCGCCGCGCCGATTTGTACCGGGCCGGATGGTTTGCGACC
GCTCACGCCGATTCCTCGGGCTTGGGGGTTCCAGTGCCATTGCAGGGCCGGCAGACAACCCAGCCGCTTA
CGCCTGGCCAACCGCCCGTTCCTCCACACATGGGGCATTCCACGGCGTCGGTGCCTGGTTGTTCTTGATT
TTCCATGCCGCCTCCTTTAGCCGCTAAAATTCATCTACTCATTTATTCATTTGCTCATTTACTCTGGTAG
CTGCGCGATGTATTCAGATAGCAGCTCGGTAATGGTCTTGCCTTGGCGTACCGCGTACATCTTCAGCTTG
GTGTGATCCTCCGCCGGCAACTGAAAGTTGACCCGCTTCATGGCTGGCGTGTCTGCCAGGCTGGCCAACG
TTGCAGCCTTGCTGCTGCGTGCGCTCGGACGGCCGGCACTTAGCGTGTTTGTGCTTTTGCTCATTTTCTC
TTTACCTCATTAACTCAAATGAGTTTTGATTTAATTTCAGCGGCCAGCGCCTGGACCTCGCGGGCAGCGT
CGCCCTCGGGTTCTGATTCAAGAACGGTTGTGCCGGCGGCGGCAGTGCCTGGGTAGCTCACGCGCTGCGT
GATACGGGACTCAAGAATGGGCAGCTCGTACCCGGCCAGCGCCTCGGCAACCTCACCGCCGATGCGCGTG
CCTTTGATCGCCCGCGACACGACAAAGGCCGCTTGTAGCCTTCCATCCGTGACCTCAATGCGCTGCTTAA
CCAGCTCCACCAGGTCGGCGGTGGCCCATATGTCGTAAGGGCTTGGCTGCACCGGAATCAGCACGAAGTC
GGCTGCCTTGATCGCGGACACAGCCAAGTCCGCCGCCTGGGGCGCTCCGTCGATCACTACGAAGTCGCGC
CGGCCGATGGCCTTCACGTCGCGGTCAATCGTCGGGCGGTCGATGCCGACAACGGTTAGCGGTTGATCTT
CCCGCACGGCCGCCCAATCGCGGGCACTGCCCTGGGGATCGGAATCGACTAACAGAACATCGGCCCCGGC
GAGTTGCAGGGCGCGGGCTAGATGGGTTGCGATGGTCGTCTTGCCTGACCCGCCTTTCTGGTTAAGTACA
GCGATAACCTTCATGCGTTCCCCTTGCGTATTTGTTTATTTACTCATCGCATCATATACGCAGCGACCGC
ATGACGCAAGCTGTTTTACTCAAATACACATCACCTTTTTAGACGGCGGCGCTCGGTTTCTTCAGCGGCC
AAGCTGGCCGGCCAGGCCGCCAGCTTGGCATCAGACAAACCGGCCAGGATTTCATGCAGCCGCACGGTTG
AGACGTGCGCGGGCGGCTCGAACACGTACCCGGCCGCGATCATCTCCGCCTCGATCTCTTCGGTAATGAA
AAACGGTTCGTCCTGGCCGTCCTGGTGCGGTTTCATGCTTGTTCCTCTTGGCGTTCATTCTCGGCGGCCG
CCAGGGCGTCGGCCTCGGTCAATGCGTCCTCACGGAAGGCACCGCGCCGCCTGGCCTCGGTGGGCGTCAC
TTCCTCGCTGCGCTCAAGTGCGCGGTACAGGGTCGAGCGATGCACGCCAAGCAGTGCAGCCGCCTCTTTC
ACGGTGCGGCCTTCCTGGTCGATCAGCTCGCGGGCGTGCGCGATCTGTGCCGGGGTGAGGGTAGGGCGGG
GGCCAAACTTCACGCCTCGGGCCTTGGCGGCCTCGCGCCCGCTCCGGGTGCGGTCGATGATTAGGGAACG
CTCGAACTCGGCAATGCCGGCGAACACGGTCAACACCATGCGGCCGGCCGGCGTGGTGGTGTCGGCCCAC
GGCTCTGCCAGGCTACGCAGGCCCGCGCCGGCCTCCTGGATGCGCTCGGCAATGTCCAGTAGGTCGCGGG
TGCTGCGGGCCAGGCGGTCTAGCCTGGTCACTGTCACAACGTCGCCAGGGCGTAGGTGGTCAAGCATCCT
GGCCAGCTCCGGGCGGTCGCGCCTGGTGCCGGTGATCTTCTCGGAAAACAGCTTGGTGCAGCCGGCCGCG
TGCAGTTCGGCCCGTTGGTTGGTCAAGTCCTGGTCGTCGGTGCTGACGCGGGCATAGCCCAGCAGGCCAG
CGGCGGCGCTCTTGTTCATGGCGTAATGTCTCCGGTTCTAGTCGCAAGTATTCTACTTTATGCGACTAAA
ACACGCGACAAGAAAACGCCAGGAAAAGGGCAGGGCGGCAGCCTGTCGCGTAACTTAGGACTTGTGCGAC
ATGTCGTTTTCAGAAGACGGCTGCACTGAACGTCAGAAGCCGACTGCACTATAGCAGCGGAGGGGTTGGA
TCAAAGTACTTTGATCCCGAGGGGAACCCTGTGGTTGGCATGCACATACAAATGGACGAACGGATAAACC
T
Features (pLannotate 1.2.2; 28 found; start..end, strand, type, name):
     54..78      -  misc_feature   RB T-DNA repeat: right border repeat from nopaline C58 T-DNA
    144..298     -  CDS            lacZα (fragment): LacZα fragment of β-galactosidase; lacZ fragment
    405..1081    +  promoter       CaMV 35S promoter (enhanced): cauliflower mosaic virus 35S promoter with a duplicated enhancer region
   1103..1156    +  misc_feature   TMV Ω: translational enhancer from the tobacco mosaic virus 5'-leader sequence (Gallie et al., 1988)
   1163..1681    +  CDS            VN173: N-terminal fragment of mVenus for use in bimolecular fluorescence complementation (BiFC) (Kodama and Hu, 2010)
   1730..1754    +  protein_bind   attB1: mutant version of attB; recombination site for the Gateway® BP reaction BP Clonase™
   1868..2983    +  CDS            MPK12: MPK12_ARATH - Experimental evidence at protein level: Swiss-Prot protein existence level 1. Negative regulator of the auxin transduction signaling pathway (PubMed:19000167). Involved in stomatal movement regulation by phosphorylating and repressing HT1 and HT1-mediated GHR1 phosphorylation (PubMed:27694184, PubMed:27923039). Required for CO(2)- mediated stomatal movements (e.g. closure) (PubMed:27923039). From Arabidopsis thaliana (Mouse-ear cress).
   2994..3018    -  protein_bind   attB2: mutant version of attB; recombination site for the Gateway® BP reaction BP Clonase™
   3146..3853    +  CDS            mCherry: mCherry is a basic (constitutively fluorescent) red fluorescent protein published in 2004, derived from Discosoma sp.. It is reported to be a very rapidly-maturing monomer with low acid sensitivity.
   3873..4125    +  terminator     NOS terminator: nopaline synthase terminator and poly(A) signal
   4180..4202    -  protein_bind   lac operator (fragment): The lac repressor binds to the lac operator to inhibit transcription in E. coli. This inhibition can be relieved by adding lactose or isopropyl-β-D-thiogalactopyranoside (IPTG). lac repressor encoded by lacI
   4206..4236    -  promoter       lac promoter: promoter for the E. coli lac operon
   4251..4272    -  protein_bind   CAP binding site: CAP binding activates transcription in the presence of cAMP. E. coli catabolite activator protein
   4308..4560    -  terminator     NOS terminator: nopaline synthase terminator and poly(A) signal
   4711..5736    -  CDS            HygR: aminoglycoside phosphotransferase from E. coli; aph(4)-Ia; confers resistance to hygromycin
   5788..5967    -  promoter       NOS promoter: nopaline synthase promoter
   6047..6376    -  CDS            tnpA (fragment): TN5P_ECOLX - Also known as tnp. Experimental evidence at protein level: Swiss-Prot protein existence level 1. Mediates transposition of transposon Tn5 by a 'cut and paste' mechanism. First, the monomeric transposase binds the 19 bp inverted DNA repeats flanking the transposon. Then, dimerization of the DNA- bound transposase creates a synaptic DNA complex. After nicking of the first DNA strand, excision of the transposon proceeds through a series of intermediates. The transposase then mediates the insertion of the transposon at a new site by strand transfer. The activity of the wild- type tran
   6473..6497    -  misc_feature   LB T-DNA repeat: left border repeat from nopaline C58 T-DNA
   6756..6779    +  promoter       Pc promoter (fragment): intI1 (promoter lies within the coding sequence); class 1 integron promoter
   6955..7011    +  CDS            GmR (fragment): gentamycin acetyltransferase; aacC1; confers resistance to gentamycin
   7022..7809    +  CDS            SmR (fragment): aminoglycoside adenylyltransferase (Murphy, 1985); aadA; confers resistance to spectinomycin and streptomycin
   8055..8643    +  rep_origin     ori: high-copy-number ColE1/pMB1/pBR322/pUC origin of replication
   8829..8969    -  misc_feature   bom: basis of mobility region from pBR322
   9071..9110    -  CDS            rop (fragment): Rop protein, which maintains plasmids at low copy number; rop
   9313..9507    -  rep_origin     pVS1 oriV: origin of replication for the Pseudomonas plasmid pVS1 (Heeb et al., 2000)
   9573..10646   -  CDS            pVS1 RepA: replication protein from the Pseudomonas plasmid pVS1 (Heeb et al., 2000)
  11075..11704   -  CDS            pVS1 StaA: stability protein from the Pseudomonas plasmid pVS1 (Heeb et al., 2000)
  12264..12665   -  CDS            Y4CG_SINFN (fragment): Protein inferred from homology: Swiss-Prot protein existence level 3. From Sinorhizobium fredii (strain NBRC 101917 / NGR234).
