[The description below was written by a language model from this plasmid's Addgene catalogue record and pLannotate feature annotations shown in this document.]
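Description:
pBi2FC-N-MPK12-P2A:mCherry is a plant expression binary vector of about 13 kb, built on the Gateway-compatible pGWB502-omega backbone and deposited as a control for bicistronic bimolecular fluorescence complementation (Bi2FC). It replicates in E. coli from a high-copy ColE1/pUC-type origin. A pVS1 replicon (oriV, RepA and the StaA stability protein) supports maintenance in Agrobacterium, and a pBR322 bom region is also present. Bacterial selection is by spectinomycin through an aadA (SmR) gene. Nopaline-type right and left border repeats delimit the T-DNA, which carries the expression cassette together with a hygromycin resistance gene flanked by the NOS promoter and NOS terminator for selecting transformed plant cells.

The payload is driven by an enhanced CaMV 35S promoter with a duplicated enhancer, followed by the TMV omega leader, which boosts translation. Downstream lies VN173, the N-terminal fragment of mVenus, then an attB1 site, the Arabidopsis thaliana MPK12 (mitogen-activated protein kinase 12) coding sequence, attB2, mCherry and a NOS terminator. The attB sites reflect insertion of MPK12 by Gateway recombination, which places the kinase downstream of the split-Venus fragment as an N-terminal tag. The plasmid name indicates a P2A self-cleaving peptide between MPK12 and mCherry, although the feature table does not annotate it; it would lie in the interval between attB2 and mCherry. With this layout a single transcript should yield both the VN173-MPK12 fusion and free mCherry. Red fluorescence then reports which cells express the BiFC half, while yellow signal appears only if a partner carrying the complementary Venus fragment interacts with MPK12. The record does not specify the partner construct.
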