Addgene plasmid #216139: pBi2FC-N-MPK12-P2A:mCherry
Purpose: Controls for Bicistronic BiFC
Depositing lab: Imran Siddiqi. Depositing organization: Centre for Cellular and Molecular Biology (CSIR-CCMB). Publication: Improved validation of protein interactions using bicistronic BiFC (Bi2FC). Sivakumar P, Vaishnavi V, Gayatri K, Satheesh GR, Siddiqi I. Physiol Mol Biol Plants. 2024 Jul;30(7):1047-1054. doi: 10.1007/s12298-024-01477-y. Epub 2024 Jul 2. PubMed 39100877.
Backbone
  Vector backbone: pGWB502-omega
  Vector type: Plant Expression
Growth in bacteria
  Bacterial resistance: Spectinomycin, 50 μg/mL
  Growth temperature: 37°C
  Growth strain: DH5alpha
  Copy number: High Copy
Gene/Insert
  Gene/Insert name: MPK12
  Species: A. thaliana (mustard weed)
  Entrez Gene: MPK12 (a.k.a. AT2G46070, ATMPK12, MAPK12, T3F17.28, mitogen-activated protein kinase 12)
  Cloning method: Gateway Cloning
Terms and licenses: Academic/Nonprofit Terms; Industry Terms: Not Available to Industry
Depositor comments: Please visit https://www.biorxiv.org/content/10.1101/2024.06.28.601222v1.full for bioRxiv preprint.
How to cite: pBi2FC-N-MPK12-P2A:mCherry was a gift from Imran Siddiqi (Addgene plasmid # 216139 ; http://n2t.net/addgene:216139 ; RRID:Addgene_216139)
